Addgene plasmid #129429: plex.mcs sv40promoter-luc
Purpose: Luc expression under SV40 promoter
Depositing lab: Oskar Laur. Depositing organization: Emory University.
Backbone
  Vector backbone: pLex MCS
  Vector type: Lentiviral
Growth in bacteria
  Bacterial resistance: Ampicillin, 100 μg/mL
  Growth temperature: 37°C
  Growth strain: NEB Stable
  Copy number: High Copy
Gene/Insert
  Gene/Insert name: LUC
  Species: Synthetic
  Cloning method: Restriction Enzyme; 5′ cloning site XbaI (unknown if destroyed); 3′ cloning site AgeI (unknown if destroyed)
Terms and licenses: Academic/Nonprofit Terms; Industry Terms: Not Available to Industry
How to cite: plex.mcs sv40promoter-luc was a gift from Oskar Laur (Addgene plasmid # 129429 ; http://n2t.net/addgene:129429 ; RRID:Addgene_129429)
