[The description below was written by a language model from this plasmid's Addgene catalogue record and pLannotate feature annotations shown in this document.]
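Description:
plex.mcs sv40promoter-luc is an HIV-1-based lentiviral transfer plasmid of about 11.8 kb, built on the pLex MCS backbone to express firefly luciferase from an SV40 promoter. In bacteria it replicates from a high-copy ColE1/pUC-type origin and is selected with ampicillin through the AmpR (β-lactamase) cassette. An f1 origin is also present. The viral portion contains a truncated 5' LTR, the Ψ packaging signal with an adjoining gag fragment, the Rev response element for Rev-dependent export of the genomic RNA, the cPPT/CTS element, and a self-inactivating ΔU3 3' LTR followed by a bGH polyadenylation signal. These features make it a vector genome that needs packaging and envelope functions supplied in trans.

Between the LTRs, the SV40 early promoter drives the enhanced luc+ firefly luciferase coding sequence, which the record says was inserted between XbaI and AgeI sites. Luciferase is followed by an EMCV IRES and the puromycin N-acetyltransferase gene, so the reporter and the puromycin marker are translated from one bicistronic transcript. A WPRE downstream is expected to improve transcript processing and expression. Just upstream of the SV40 promoter, in reverse orientation, lies an EM7-driven BleoR gene, giving a bacterial Zeocin resistance cassette within the proviral region. Outside the LTRs, the annotation shows a second SV40 enhancer/promoter driving a hygromycin resistance gene with an SV40 poly(A) signal, plus lac promoter/operator remnants from the backbone. The stated purpose is simply luciferase expression under the SV40 promoter. The design would suit making puromycin-selectable, stably transduced luciferase reporter cells, though the record names no specific application.
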