Features (pLannotate 1.2.2; 31 found; start..end, strand, type, name):
    377..634     +  LTR            5' LTR (truncated): truncated 5' long terminal repeat (LTR) from HIV-1
    681..806     +  misc_feature   HIV-1 Ψ: packaging signal of human immunodeficiency virus type 1
    790..1128    +  CDS            HIV-1 gag (fragment): gag protein from human immunodeficiency virus 1; gag
   1303..1536    +  misc_feature   RRE: The Rev response element (RRE) of HIV-1 allows for Rev-dependent mRNA export from the nucleus to the cytoplasm.
   1913..2013    +  CDS            Rev (fragment): human immunodeficiency virus 1 (HIV-1) Rev protein; rev; enhances nuclear export of unspliced and incompletely spliced viral mRNAs
   2063..2180    +  misc_feature   cPPT/CTS: central polypurine tract and central termination sequence of HIV-1
   2245..2619    -  CDS            BleoR: antibiotic-binding protein; Sh ble from Streptoalloteichus hindustanus; confers resistance to bleomycin, phleomycin, and Zeocin™
   2639..2686    -  promoter       EM7 promoter: synthetic bacterial promoter&nbsp
   2713..2909    +  promoter       SV40 promoter: SV40 early promoter
   2945..4597    +  CDS            luciferase: firefly luciferase; luc+; enhanced luc+ version of the luciferase gene
   4606..5178    +  misc_feature   IRES: internal ribosome entry site (IRES) of the encephalomyocarditis virus (EMCV)
   5187..5783    +  CDS            PuroR: puromycin N-acetyltransferase; pac from Streptomyces alboniger; confers resistance to puromycin
   5790..6378    +  misc_feature   WPRE: woodchuck hepatitis virus posttranscriptional regulatory element
   6395..6583    +  CDS            nef (fragment): NEF_HV1Z2 - Experimental evidence at protein level: Swiss-Prot protein existence level 1. Extracellular Nef protein targets CD4(+) T-lymphocytes for apoptosis by interacting with CXCR4 surface receptors. From Human immunodeficiency virus type 1 group M subtype D (isolate Z2/CDC-Z34) (HIV-1).
   6585..6818    +  LTR            3' LTR (ΔU3): self-inactivating 3' long terminal repeat (LTR) from HIV-1
   6925..7149    +  polyA_signal   bGH poly(A) signal: bovine growth hormone polyadenylation signal
   7153..7174    +  promoter       SV40 promoter (fragment): SV40 enhancer and early promoter
   7195..7623    +  rep_origin     f1 ori (sequence partly withheld): f1 bacteriophage origin of replication; arrow indicates direction of (+) strand synthesis
   7637..7966    +  promoter       SV40 promoter: SV40 enhancer and early promoter
   8015..9040    +  CDS            HygR: aminoglycoside phosphotransferase from E. coli; aph(4)-Ia; confers resistance to hygromycin
   9050..9175    +  CDS            ble (fragment): BLE_KLEPN - Experimental evidence at protein level: Swiss-Prot protein existence level 1. Binding protein with a strong affinity to the bleomycin family of antibiotics. Binds to CL990; an antimitotic-antibiotic compound. From Klebsiella pneumoniae.
   9170..9291    +  polyA_signal   SV40 poly(A) signal: SV40 polyadenylation signal
   9362..9384    -  protein_bind   lac operator (fragment): The lac repressor binds to the lac operator to inhibit transcription in E. coli. This inhibition can be relieved by adding lactose or isopropyl-β-D-thiogalactopyranoside (IPTG). lac repressor encoded by lacI
   9388..9418    -  promoter       lac promoter: promoter for the E. coli lac operon
   9433..9454    -  protein_bind   CAP binding site: CAP binding activates transcription in the presence of cAMP. E. coli catabolite activator protein
   9467..9559    -  CDS            lacI (fragment): lac repressor; lacI; The lac repressor binds to the lac operator to inhibit transcription in E. coli. This inhibition can be relieved by adding lactose or isopropyl-β-D-thiogalactopyranoside (IPTG).
   9742..10330   -  rep_origin     ori: high-copy-number ColE1/pMB1/pBR322/pUC origin of replication
  10501..11361   -  CDS            AmpR: β-lactamase; bla; confers resistance to ampicillin, carbenicillin, and related antibiotics
  11362..11466   -  promoter       AmpR promoter: bla
  11514..11648   +  polyA_signal   SV40 poly(A) signal: SV40 polyadenylation signal
  11815..329     +  CDS            nef (fragment) (across the origin): NEF_HV1BR - Experimental evidence at protein level: Swiss-Prot protein existence level 1. Extracellular Nef protein targets CD4(+) T-lymphocytes for apoptosis by interacting with CXCR4 surface receptors (PubMed:14990729). From Human immunodeficiency virus type 1 group M subtype B (isolate BRU/LAI) (HIV-1).
>Addgene plasmid #129429 | plex.mcs sv40promoter-luc | addgene full sequence | sequence record 256107 | Addgene NGS Result
TGGAAGGGCTAATTCACTCCCAAAGAAGACAAGATATCCTTGATCTGTGGATCTACCACACACAAGGCTA
CTTCCCTGATTAGCAGAACTACACACCAGGGCCAGGGGTCAGATATCCACTGACCTTTGGATGGTGCTAC
AAGCTAGTACCAGTTGAGCCAGATAAGGTAGAAGAGGCCAATAAAGGAGAGAACACCAGCTTGTTACACC
CTGTGAGCCTGCATGGGATGGATGACCCGGAGAGAGAAGTGTTAGAGTGGAGGTTTGACAGCCGCCTAGC
ATTTCATCACGTGGCCCGAGAGCTGCATCCGGAGTACTTCAAGAACTGCTGATATCGAGCTTGCTACAAG
GGACTTTCCGCTGGGGACTTTCCAGGGAGGCGTGGCCTGGGCGGGACTGGGGAGTGGCGAGCCCTCAGAT
CCTGCATATAAGCAGCTGCTTTTTGCCTGTACTGGGTCTCTCTGGTTAGACCAGATCTGAGCCTGGGAGC
TCTCTGGCTAACTAGGGAACCCACTGCTTAAGCCTCAATAAAGCTTGCCTTGAGTGCTTCAAGTAGTGTG
TGCCCGTCTGTTGTGTGACTCTGGTAACTAGAGATCCCTCAGACCCTTTTAGTCAGTGTGGAAAATCTCT
AGCAGTGGCGCCCGAACAGGGACTTGAAAGCGAAAGGGAAACCAGAGGAGCTCTCTCGACGCAGGACTCG
GCTTGCTGAAGCGCGCACGGCAAGAGGCGAGGGGCGGCGACTGGTGAGTACGCCAAAAATTTTGACTAGC
GGAGGCTAGAAGGAGAGAGATGGGTGCGAGAGCGTCAGTATTAAGCGGGGGAGAATTAGATCGCGATGGG
AAAAAATTCGGTTAAGGCCAGGGGGAAAGAAAAAATATAAATTAAAACATATAGTATGGGCAAGCAGGGA
GCTAGAACGATTCGCAGTTAATCCTGGCCTGTTAGAAACATCAGAAGGCTGTAGACAAATACTGGGACAG
CTACAACCATCCCTTCAGACAGGATCAGAAGAACTTAGATCATTATATAATACAGTAGCAACCCTCTATT
GTGTGCATCAAAGGATAGAGATAAAAGACACCAAGGAAGCTTTAGACAAGATAGAGGAAGAGCAAAACAA
AAGTAAGACCACCGCACAGCAAGCGGCCGGCCGCTGATCTTCAGACCTGGAGGAGGAGATATGAGGGACA
ATTGGAGAAGTGAATTATATAAATATAAAGTAGTAAAAATTGAACCATTAGGAGTAGCACCCACCAAGGC
AAAGAGAAGAGTGGTGCAGAGAGAAAAAAGAGCAGTGGGAATAGGAGCTTTGTTCCTTGGGTTCTTGGGA
GCAGCAGGAAGCACTATGGGCGCAGCGTCAATGACGCTGACGGTACAGGCCAGACAATTATTGTCTGGTA
TAGTGCAGCAGCAGAACAATTTGCTGAGGGCTATTGAGGCGCAACAGCATCTGTTGCAACTCACAGTCTG
GGGCATCAAGCAGCTCCAGGCAAGAATCCTGGCTGTGGAAAGATACCTAAAGGATCAACAGCTCCTGGGG
ATTTGGGGTTGCTCTGGAAAACTCATTTGCACCACTGCTGTGCCTTGGAATGCTAGTTGGAGTAATAAAT
CTCTGGAACAGATTTGGAATCACACGACCTGGATGGAGTGGGACAGAGAAATTAACAATTACACAAGCTT
AATACACTCCTTAATTGAAGAATCGCAAAACCAGCAAGAAAAGAATGAACAAGAATTATTGGAATTAGAT
AAATGGGCAAGTTTGTGGAATTGGTTTAACATAACAAATTGGCTGTGGTATATAAAATTATTCATAATGA
TAGTAGGAGGCTTGGTAGGTTTAAGAATAGTTTTTGCTGTACTTTCTATAGTGAATAGAGTTAGGCAGGG
ATATTCACCATTATCGTTTCAGACCCACCTCCCAACCCCGAGGGGACCCGACAGGCCCGAAGGAATAGAA
GAAGAAGGTGGAGAGAGAGACAGAGACAGATCCATTCGATTAGTGAACGGATCGGCACTGCGTGCGCCAA
TTCTGCAGACAAATGGCAGTATTCATCCACAATTTTAAAAGAAAAGGGGGGATTGGGGGGTACAGTGCAG
GGGAAAGAATAGTAGACATAATAGCAACAGACATACAAACTAAAGAATTACAAAAACAAATTACAAAAAT
TCAAAATTTTCGGGTTTATTACAGGGACAGCAGAGATCCAGTTTGGTTAGTACCGGGCCCGCTCTAGTCC
GGAATCAGTCCTGCTCCTCGGCCACGAAGTGCACGCAGTTGCCGGCCGGGTCGCGCAGGGCGAACTCCCG
CCCCCACGGCTGCTCGCCGATCTCGGTCATGGCCGGCCCGGAGGCGTCCCGGAAGTTCGTGGACACGACC
TCCGACCACTCGGCGTACAGCTCGTCCAGGCCGCGCACCCACACCCAGGCCAGGGTGTTGTCCGGCACCA
CCTGGTCCTGGACCGCGCTGATGAACAGGGTCACGTCGTCCCGGACCACACCGGCGAAGTCGTCCTCCAC
GAAGTCCCGGGAGAACCCGAGCCGGTCGGTCCAGAACTCGACCGCTCCGGCGACGTCGCGCGCGGTGAGC
ACCGGAACGGCACTGGTCAACTTGGCCATGGTGGCCCTCCTATAGTGAGTCGTATTATACTATGCCGATA
TACTATGCCGATGATTAATTGTCAACACGTGCTGCAGGTCCGAGGTTCTAGATGCATCTCAATTAGTCAG
CAACCATAGTCCCGCCCCTAACTCCGCCCATCCCGCCCCTAACTCCGCCCAGTTCCGCCCATTCTCCGCC
CCATCGCTGACTAATTTTTTTTATTTATGCAGAGGCCGAGGCCGCCTCGGCCTCTGAGCTATTCCAGAAG
TAGTGAGGAGGCTTTTTTGGAGGCCTAGGCTTTTGCAAAAAGCTTGGCATTCCGGTACTGTTGGTAAAGC
CACCATGGAAGACGCCAAAAACATAAAGAAAGGCCCGGCGCCATTCTATCCGCTGGAAGATGGAACCGCT
GGAGAGCAACTGCATAAGGCTATGAAGAGATACGCCCTGGTTCCTGGAACAATTGCTTTTACAGATGCAC
ATATCGAGGTGGACATCACTTACGCTGAGTACTTCGAAATGTCCGTTCGGTTGGCAGAAGCTATGAAACG
ATATGGGCTGAATACAAATCACAGAATCGTCGTATGCAGTGAAAACTCTCTTCAATTCTTTATGCCGGTG
TTGGGCGCGTTATTTATCGGAGTTGCAGTTGCGCCCGCGAACGACATTTATAATGAACGTGAATTGCTCA
ACAGTATGGGCATTTCGCAGCCTACCGTGGTGTTCGTTTCCAAAAAGGGGTTGCAAAAAATTTTGAACGT
GCAAAAAAAGCTCCCAATCATCCAAAAAATTATTATCATGGATTCTAAAACGGATTACCAGGGATTTCAG
TCGATGTACACGTTCGTCACATCTCATCTACCTCCCGGTTTTAATGAATACGATTTTGTGCCAGAGTCCT
TCGATAGGGACAAGACAATTGCACTGATCATGAACTCCTCTGGATCTACTGGTCTGCCTAAAGGTGTCGC
TCTGCCTCATAGAACTGCCTGCGTGAGATTCTCGCATGCCAGAGATCCTATTTTTGGCAATCAAATCATT
CCGGATACTGCGATTTTAAGTGTTGTTCCATTCCATCACGGTTTTGGAATGTTTACTACACTCGGATATT
TGATATGTGGATTTCGAGTCGTCTTAATGTATAGATTTGAAGAAGAGCTGTTTCTGAGGAGCCTTCAGGA
TTACAAGATTCAAAGTGCGCTGCTGGTGCCAACCCTATTCTCCTTCTTCGCCAAAAGCACTCTGATTGAC
AAATACGATTTATCTAATTTACACGAAATTGCTTCTGGTGGCGCTCCCCTCTCTAAGGAAGTCGGGGAAG
CGGTTGCCAAGAGGTTCCATCTGCCAGGTATCAGGCAAGGATATGGGCTCACTGAGACTACATCAGCTAT
TCTGATTACACCCGAGGGGGATGATAAACCGGGCGCGGTCGGTAAAGTTGTTCCATTTTTTGAAGCGAAG
GTTGTGGATCTGGATACCGGGAAAACGCTGGGCGTTAATCAAAGAGGCGAACTGTGTGTGAGAGGTCCTA
TGATTATGTCCGGTTATGTAAACAATCCGGAAGCGACCAACGCCTTGATTGACAAGGATGGATGGCTACA
TTCTGGAGACATAGCTTACTGGGACGAAGACGAACACTTCTTCATCGTTGACCGCCTGAAGTCTCTGATT
AAGTACAAAGGCTATCAGGTGGCTCCCGCTGAATTGGAATCCATCTTGCTCCAACACCCAAACATCTTCG
ACGCAGGTGTCGCAGGTCTTCCCGACGATGACGCCGGTGAACTTCCCGCCGCCGTTGTTGTTTTGGAGCA
CGGAAAGACGATGACGGAAAAAGAGATCGTGGATTACGTCGCCAGTCAAGTAACAACCGCGAAAAAGTTG
CGCGGAGGAGTTGTGTTTGTGGACGAAGTACCGAAAGGTCTTACCGGAAAACTCGACGCAAGAAAAATCA
GAGAGATCCTCATAAAGGCCAAGAAGGGCGGAAAGATCGCCGTGTAAACCGGTCGCCCCTCTCCCTCCCC
CCCCCCTAACGTTACTGGCCGAAGCCGCTTGGAATAAGGCCGGTGTGCGTTTGTCTATATGTTATTTTCC
ACCATATTGCCGTCTTTTGGCAATGTGAGGGCCCGGAAACCTGGCCCTGTCTTCTTGACGAGCATTCCTA
GGGGTCTTTCCCCTCTCGCCAAAGGAATGCAAGGTCTGTTGAATGTCGTGAAGGAAGCAGTTCCTCTGGA
AGCTTCTTGAAGACAAACAACGTCTGTAGCGACCCTTTGCAGGCAGCGGAACCCCCCACCTGGCGACAGG
TGCCTCTGCGGCCAAAAGCCACGTGTATAAGATACACCTGCAAAGGCGGCACAACCCCAGTGCCACGTTG
TGAGTTGGATAGTTGTGGAAAGAGTCAAATGGCTCTCCTCAAGCGTATTCAACAAGGGGCTGAAGGATGC
CCAGAAGGTACCCCATTGTATGGGATCTGATCTGGGGCCTCGGTGCACATGCTTTACATGTGTTTAGTCG
AGGTTAAAAAAACGTCTAGGCCCCCCGAACCACGGGGACGTGGTTTTCCTTTGAAAAACACGATAATACC
ATGGCCACCGAGTACAAGCCCACGGTGCGCCTCGCCACCCGCGACGACGTCCCCCGGGCCGTACGCACCC
TCGCCGCCGCGTTCGCCGACTACCCCGCCACGCGCCACACCGTCGACCCGGACCGCCACATCGAGCGGGT
CACCGAGCTGCAAGAACTCTTCCTCACGCGCGTCGGGCTCGACATCGGCAAGGTGTGGGTCGCGGACGAC
GGCGCCGCGGTGGCGGTCTGGACCACGCCGGAGAGCGTCGAAGCGGGGGCGGTGTTCGCCGAGATCGGCT
CGCGCATGGCCGAGTTGAGCGGTTCCCGGCTGGCCGCGCAGCAACAGATGGAAGGCCTCCTGGCGCCGCA
CCGGCCCAAGGAGCCCGCGTGGTTCCTGGCCACCGTCGGCGTCTCGCCCGACCACCAGGGCAAGGGTCTG
GGCAGCGCCGTCGTGCTCCCCGGAGTGGAGGCGGCCGAGCGCGCTGGGGTGCCCGCCTTCCTGGAGACCT
CCGCGCCCCGCAACCTCCCCTTCTACGAGCGGCTCGGCTTCACCGTCACCGCCGACGTCGAGGTGCCCGA
AGGACCGCGCACCTGGTGCATGACCCGCAAGCCCGGTGCCTGAGTTAACAATCAACCTCTGGATTACAAA
ATTTGTGAAAGATTGACTGGTATTCTTAACTATGTTGCTCCTTTTACGCTATGTGGATACGCTGCTTTAA
TGCCTTTGTATCATGCTATTGCTTCCCGTATGGCTTTCATTTTCTCCTCCTTGTATAAATCCTGGTTGCT
GTCTCTTTATGAGGAGTTGTGGCCCGTTGTCAGGCAACGTGGCGTGGTGTGCACTGTGTTTGCTGACGCA
ACCCCCACTGGTTGGGGCATTGCCACCACCTGTCAGCTCCTTTCCGGGACTTTCGCTTTCCCCCTCCCTA
TTGCCACGGCGGAACTCATCGCCGCCTGCCTTGCCCGCTGCTGGACAGGGGCTCGGCTGTTGGGCACTGA
CAATTCCGTGGTGTTGTCGGGGAAGCTGACGTCCTTTCCATGGCTGCTCGCCTGTGTTGCCACCTGGATT
CTGCGCGGGACGTCCTTCTGCTACGTCCCTTCGGCCCTCAATCCAGCGGACCTTCCTTCCCGCGGCCTGC
TGCCGGCTCTGCGGCCTCTTCCGCGTCTTCGCCTTCGCCCTCAGACGAGTCGGATCTCCCTTTGGGCCGC
CTCCCCGCCTGGAATTAATTCTGCAGTCGAGACCTAGAAAAACATGGAGCAATCACAAGTAGCAATACAG
CAGCTACCAATGCTGATTGTGCCTGGCTAGAAGCACAAGAGGAGGAGGAGGTGGGTTTTCCAGTCACACC
TCAGGTACCTTTAAGACCAATGACTTACAAGGCAGCTGTAGATCTTAGCCACTTTTTAAAAGAAAAGAGG
GGACTGGAAGGGCTAATTCACTCCCAACGAAGACAAGATCTGCTTTTTGCTTGTACTGGGTCTCTCTGGT
TAGACCAGATCTGAGCCTGGGAGCTCTCTGGCTAACTAGGGAACCCACTGCTTAAGCCTCAATAAAGCTT
GCCTTGAGTGCTTCAAGTAGTGTGTGCCCGTCTGTTGTGTGACTCTGGTAACTAGAGATCCCTCAGACCC
TTTTAGTCAGTGTGGAAAATCTCTAGCAGTAGTAGTTCATGTCATCTTATTATTCAGTATTTATAACTTG
CAAAGAAATGAATATCAGAGAGTGAGAGGCCTTGACATTGTTTAAACCCGCTGATCAGCCTCGACTGTGC
CTTCTAGTTGCCAGCCATCTGTTGTTTGCCCCTCCCCCGTGCCTTCCTTGACCCTGGAAGGTGCCACTCC
CACTGTCCTTTCCTAATAAAATGAGGAAATTGCATCGCATTGTCTGAGTAGGTGTCATTCTATTCTGGGG
GGTGGGGTGGGGCAGGACAGCAAGGGGGAGGATTGGGAAGACAATAGCAGGCATGCTGGGGATGCGGTGG
GCTCTATGGCTTCTGAGGCGGAAAGAACCAGCTGGGGCTCTAGGGGGTATCCCC
[124 nt withheld, positions 7195-7318]
C
[91 nt withheld, positions 7320-7410]
A
[49 nt withheld, positions 7412-7460]
CCTTTGACGTTGGAGTCCACGTTCTTT
[37 nt withheld, positions 7488-7524]
ACCCTATCTCGGTCTATTCTTTTGATTTATAAGGGATTTTGCCGATTTCGGCCTATTGGTTAAAAAATGA
GCTGATTTAACAAAAATTTAACGCGAATTAATTCTGTGGAATGTGTGTCAGTTAGGGTGTGGAAAGTCCC
CAGGCTCCCCAGCAGGCAGAAGTATGCAAAGCATGCATCTCAATTAGTCAGCAACCAGGTGTGGAAAGTC
CCCAGGCTCCCCAGCAGGCAGAAGTATGCAAAGCATGCATCTCAATTAGTCAGCAACCATAGTCCCGCCC
CTAACTCCGCCCATCCCGCCCCTAACTCCGCCCAGTTCCGCCCATTCTCCGCCCCATGGCTGACTAATTT
TTTTTATTTATGCAGAGGCCGAGGCCGCCTCTGCCTCTGAGCTATTCCAGAAGTAGTGAGGAGGCTTTTT
TGGAGGCCTAGGCTTTTGCAAAAAGCTCCCGGGAGCTTGTATATCCATTTTCGGATCTGATCAGCACGTG
ATGAAAAAGCCTGAACTCACCGCGACGTCTGTCGAGAAGTTTCTGATCGAAAAGTTCGACAGCGTCTCCG
ACCTGATGCAGCTCTCGGAGGGCGAAGAATCTCGTGCTTTCAGCTTCGATGTAGGAGGGCGTGGATATGT
CCTGCGGGTAAATAGCTGCGCCGATGGTTTCTACAAAGATCGTTATGTTTATCGGCACTTTGCATCGGCC
GCGCTCCCGATTCCGGAAGTGCTTGACATTGGGGAATTCAGCGAGAGCCTGACCTATTGCATCTCCCGCC
GTGCACAGGGTGTCACGTTGCAAGACCTGCCTGAAACCGAACTGCCCGCTGTTCTGCAGCCGGTCGCGGA
GGCCATGGATGCGATCGCTGCGGCCGATCTTAGCCAGACGAGCGGGTTCGGCCCATTCGGACCGCAAGGA
ATCGGTCAATACACTACATGGCGTGATTTCATATGCGCGATTGCTGATCCCCATGTGTATCACTGGCAAA
CTGTGATGGACGACACCGTCAGTGCGTCCGTCGCGCAGGCTCTCGATGAGCTGATGCTTTGGGCCGAGGA
CTGCCCCGAAGTCCGGCACCTCGTGCACGCGGATTTCGGCTCCAACAATGTCCTGACGGACAATGGCCGC
ATAACAGCGGTCATTGACTGGAGCGAGGCGATGTTCGGGGATTCCCAATACGAGGTCGCCAACATCTTCT
TCTGGAGGCCGTGGTTGGCTTGTATGGAGCAGCAGACGCGCTACTTCGAGCGGAGGCATCCGGAGCTTGC
AGGATCGCCGCGGCTCCGGGCGTATATGCTCCGCATTGGTCTTGACCAACTCTATCAGAGCTTGGTTGAC
GGCAATTTCGATGATGCAGCTTGGGCGCAGGGTCGATGCGACGCAATCGTCCGATCCGGAGCCGGGACTG
TCGGGCGTACACAAATCGCCCGCAGAAGCGCGGCCGTCTGGACCGATGGCTGTGTAGAAGTACTCGCCGA
TAGTGGAAACCGACGCCCCAGCACTCGTCCGAGGGCAAAGGAATAGCACGTGCTACGAGATTTCGATTCC
ACCGCCGCCTTCTATGAAAGGTTGGGCTTCGGAATCGTTTTCCGGGACGCCGGCTGGATGATCCTCCAGC
GCGGGGATCTCATGCTGGAGTTCTTCGCCCACCCCAACTTGTTTATTGCAGCTTATAATGGTTACAAATA
AAGCAATAGCATCACAAATTTCACAAATAAAGCATTTTTTTCACTGCATTCTAGTTGTGGTTTGTCCAAA
CTCATCAATGTATCTTATCATGTCTGTATACCGTCGACCTCTAGCTAGAGCTTGGCGTAATCATGGTCAT
AGCTGTTTCCTGTGTGAAATTGTTATCCGCTCACAATTCCACACAACATACGAGCCGGAAGCATAAAGTG
TAAAGCCTGGGGTGCCTAATGAGTGAGCTAACTCACATTAATTGCGTTGCGCTCACTGCCCGCTTTCCAG
TCGGGAAACCTGTCGTGCCAGCTGCATTAATGAATCGGCCAACGCGCGGGGAGAGGCGGTTTGCGTATTG
GGCGCTCTTCCGCTTCCTCGCTCACTGACTCGCTGCGCTCGGTCGTTCGGCTGCGGCGAGCGGTATCAGC
TCACTCAAAGGCGGTAATACGGTTATCCACAGAATCAGGGGATAACGCAGGAAAGAACATGTGAGCAAAA
GGCCAGCAAAAGGCCAGGAACCGTAAAAAGGCCGCGTTGCTGGCGTTTTTCCATAGGCTCCGCCCCCCTG
ACGAGCATCACAAAAATCGACGCTCAAGTCAGAGGTGGCGAAACCCGACAGGACTATAAAGATACCAGGC
GTTTCCCCCTGGAAGCTCCCTCGTGCGCTCTCCTGTTCCGACCCTGCCGCTTACCGGATACCTGTCCGCC
TTTCTCCCTTCGGGAAGCGTGGCGCTTTCTCATAGCTCACGCTGTAGGTATCTCAGTTCGGTGTAGGTCG
TTCGCTCCAAGCTGGGCTGTGTGCACGAACCCCCCGTTCAGCCCGACCGCTGCGCCTTATCCGGTAACTA
TCGTCTTGAGTCCAACCCGGTAAGACACGACTTATCGCCACTGGCAGCAGCCACTGGTAACAGGATTAGC
AGAGCGAGGTATGTAGGCGGTGCTACAGAGTTCTTGAAGTGGTGGCCTAACTACGGCTACACTAGAAGAA
CAGTATTTGGTATCTGCGCTCTGCTGAAGCCAGTTACCTTCGGAAAAAGAGTTGGTAGCTCTTGATCCGG
CAAACAAACCACCGCTGGTAGCGGTGGTTTTTTTGTTTGCAAGCAGCAGATTACGCGCAGAAAAAAAGGA
TCTCAAGAAGATCCTTTGATCTTTTCTACGGGGTCTGACGCTCAGTGGAACGAAAACTCACGTTAAGGGA
TTTTGGTCATGAGATTATCAAAAAGGATCTTCACCTAGATCCTTTTAAATTAAAAATGAAGTTTTAAATC
AATCTAAAGTATATATGAGTAAACTTGGTCTGACAGTTACCAATGCTTAATCAGTGAGGCACCTATCTCA
GCGATCTGTCTATTTCGTTCATCCATAGTTGCCTGACTCCCCGTCGTGTAGATAACTACGATACGGGAGG
GCTTACCATCTGGCCCCAGTGCTGCAATGATACCGCGAGACCCACGCTCACCGGCTCCAGATTTATCAGC
AATAAACCAGCCAGCCGGAAGGGCCGAGCGCAGAAGTGGTCCTGCAACTTTATCCGCCTCCATCCAGTCT
ATTAATTGTTGCCGGGAAGCTAGAGTAAGTAGTTCGCCAGTTAATAGTTTGCGCAACGTTGTTGCCATTG
CTACAGGCATCGTGGTGTCACGCTCGTCGTTTGGTATGGCTTCATTCAGCTCCGGTTCCCAACGATCAAG
GCGAGTTACATGATCCCCCATGTTGTGCAAAAAAGCGGTTAGCTCCTTCGGTCCTCCGATCGTTGTCAGA
AGTAAGTTGGCCGCAGTGTTATCACTCATGGTTATGGCAGCACTGCATAATTCTCTTACTGTCATGCCAT
CCGTAAGATGCTTTTCTGTGACTGGTGAGTACTCAACCAAGTCATTCTGAGAATAGTGTATGCGGCGACC
GAGTTGCTCTTGCCCGGCGTCAATACGGGATAATACCGCGCCACATAGCAGAACTTTAAAAGTGCTCATC
ATTGGAAAACGTTCTTCGGGGCGAAAACTCTCAAGGATCTTACCGCTGTTGAGATCCAGTTCGATGTAAC
CCACTCGTGCACCCAACTGATCTTCAGCATCTTTTACTTTCACCAGCGTTTCTGGGTGAGCAAAAACAGG
AAGGCAAAATGCCGCAAAAAAGGGAATAAGGGCGACACGGAAATGTTGAATACTCATACTCTTCCTTTTT
CAATATTATTGAAGCATTTATCAGGGTTATTGTCTCATGAGCGGATACATATTTGAATGTATTTAGAAAA
ATAAACAAATAGGGGTTCCGCGCACATTTCCCCGAAAAGTGCCACCTGACGTCGACGGATCGGGAGATCA
ACTTGTTTATTGCAGCTTATAATGGTTACAAATAAAGCAATAGCATCACAAATTTCACAAATAAAGCATT
TTTTTCACTGCATTCTAGTTGTGGTTTGTCCAAACTCATCAATGTATCTTATCATGTCTGGATCAACTGG
ATAACTCAAGCTAACCAAAATCATCCCAAACTTCCCACCCCATACCCTATTACCACTGCCAATTACCTGT
GGTTTCATTTACTCTAAACCTGTGATTCCTCTGAATTATTTTCATTTTAAAGAAATTGTATTTGTTAAAT
ATGTACTACAAACTTAGTAGT
